Addgene plasmid #198428: pGST2-GST-TEV-OPTN
Purpose: Used for the expression and purification of OPTN (WT) (SMC Internal No. 1587)
Depositing lab: Sascha Martens. Depositing organization: University of Vienna. Publication: Unconventional initiation of PINK1/Parkin mitophagy by Optineurin. Nguyen TN, Sawa-Makarska J, Khuu G, Lam WK, Adriaenssens E, Fracchiolla D, Shoebridge S, Bernklau D, Padman BS, Skulsuppaisarn M, Lindblom RSJ, Martens S, Lazarou M. Mol Cell. 2023 May 18;83(10):1693-1709.e9. doi: 10.1016/j.molcel.2023.04.021. PubMed 37207627.
Backbone
  Vector backbone: pGST2
  Backbone size w/o insert (bp): 5000
  Total vector size (bp): 6694
  Vector type: Bacterial Expression
Growth in bacteria
  Bacterial resistance: Ampicillin, 100 μg/mL
  Growth temperature: 37°C
  Growth strain: DH5alpha
  Copy number: Unknown
Gene/Insert
  Gene/Insert name: optineurin (alt names: NRP; FIP2)
  Species: H. sapiens (human)
  GenBank ID: NC_000010.11
  Entrez Gene: OPTN (a.k.a. ALS12, FIP2, GLC1E, HIP7, HYPL, NRP, TFIIIA-INTP)
  Tag / fusion protein: GST (N terminal on insert); TEV (N terminal on insert)
  Cloning method: Unknown
  Sequencing primers: 5′ atGAAAACCTGTATTTTCA; 3′ GTTAaatgatgcaatccatcacg
Terms and licenses: Academic/Nonprofit Terms; Industry Terms: Not Available to Industry
How to cite: pGST2-GST-TEV-OPTN was a gift from Sascha Martens (Addgene plasmid # 198428 ; http://n2t.net/addgene:198428 ; RRID:Addgene_198428)
