[The description below was written by a language model from this plasmid's Addgene catalogue record and pLannotate feature annotations shown in this document.]
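Description:
pGST2-GST-TEV-OPTN is a bacterial expression plasmid of about 6.7 kb, built on the pGST2 backbone, for producing and purifying wild-type human optineurin (OPTN, also known as FIP2 or NRP) in E. coli. It replicates from a ColE1/pMB1-type origin and is selected with ampicillin through a β-lactamase (AmpR) gene driven by its own promoter. The record lists copy number as unknown. The annotation also picks up short fragments of rop and the pBR322 bom region, along with a small yciV fragment upstream of the promoter. These appear to be backbone remnants rather than functional parts.

The expression cassette is driven by the tac promoter, a strong trp/lac hybrid, followed by a lac operator. The plasmid carries its own lacI gene with its promoter, so transcription is repressed by lac repressor until it is relieved with IPTG. The open reading frame begins with Schistosoma japonicum glutathione S-transferase (GST), followed by a tobacco etch virus (TEV) protease recognition site and then the full OPTN coding sequence. This gives an N-terminal GST fusion that can be captured on glutathione affinity resin, after which TEV cleavage can release OPTN from the tag. Downstream of lacI lies a residual lac promoter/operator, CAP binding site and lacZα segment, which is typical of GST-fusion backbones of this kind and plays no part in OPTN expression.

The associated publication concerns optineurin's role in initiating PINK1/Parkin mitophagy. The cloning method is not stated in the record.
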