Features (pLannotate 1.2.2; 18 found; start..end, strand, type, name):
      4..120     -  CDS            yciV (fragment): RNAAM_ECOLI - Also known as trpH From Escherichia coli (strain K12).
    196..224     +  promoter       tac promoter: strong E. coli promoter; hybrid between the trp and lac UV5 promoters
    232..248     +  protein_bind   lac operator: The lac repressor binds to the lac operator to inhibit transcription in E. coli. This inhibition can be relieved by adding lactose or isopropyl-β-D-thiogalactopyranoside (IPTG). lac repressor encoded by lacI
    271..924     +  CDS            GST26_SCHJA: Experimental evidence at protein level: Swiss-Prot protein existence level 1. GST isoenzymes appear to play a central role in the parasite detoxification system. Other functions are also suspected including a role in increasing the solubility of haematin in the parasite gut. From Schistosoma japonicum (Blood fluke).
    931..950     +  CDS            TEV site (fragment): tobacco etch virus (TEV) protease recognition and cleavage site
    958..2688    +  CDS            OPTN: OPTN_HUMAN - Also known as FIP2, GLC1E, HIP7, HYPL, NRP. Experimental evidence at protein level: Swiss-Prot protein existence level 1. (Microbial infection) May constitute a cellular target for adenovirus E3 14.7 and Bluetongue virus protein NS3 to inhibit innate immune response. From Homo sapiens (Human).
   2724..2763    +  CDS            rop (fragment): Rop protein, which maintains plasmids at low copy number; rop
   2865..2905    +  misc_feature   bom (fragment): basis of mobility region from pBR322
   3010..3114    +  promoter       AmpR promoter: bla
   3115..3975    +  CDS            AmpR: β-lactamase; bla; confers resistance to ampicillin, carbenicillin, and related antibiotics
   4146..4734    +  rep_origin     ori: high-copy-number ColE1/pMB1/pBR322/pUC origin of replication
   4920..4971    -  misc_feature   bom (fragment): basis of mobility region from pBR322
   4978..5055    +  promoter       lacI promoter: lacI
   5056..6138    +  CDS            lacI: lac repressor; lacI; The lac repressor binds to the lac operator to inhibit transcription in E. coli. This inhibition can be relieved by adding lactose or isopropyl-β-D-thiogalactopyranoside (IPTG).
   6151..6172    +  protein_bind   CAP binding site: CAP binding activates transcription in the presence of cAMP. E. coli catabolite activator protein
   6187..6217    +  promoter       lac promoter: promoter for the E. coli lac operon
   6225..6241    +  protein_bind   lac operator: The lac repressor binds to the lac operator to inhibit transcription in E. coli. This inhibition can be relieved by adding lactose or isopropyl-β-D-thiogalactopyranoside (IPTG). lac repressor encoded by lacI
   6261..6434    +  CDS            lacZα: LacZα fragment of β-galactosidase; lacZ fragment
>Addgene plasmid #198428 | pGST2-GST-TEV-OPTN | addgene full sequence | sequence record 390802 | Addgene NGS Result
TGGCGTTGGAATTAGCTTATCGACTGCACGGTGCACCAATGCTTCTGGCGTCAGGCAGCCATCGGAAGCT
GTGGTATGGCTGTGCAGGTCGTAAATCACTGCATAATTCGTGTCGCTCAAGGCGCACTCCCGTTCTGGAT
AATGTTTTTTGCGCCGACATCATAACGGTTCTGGCAAATATTCTGAAATGAGCTGTTGACAATTAATCAT
CGGCTCGTATAATGTGTGGAATTGTGAGCGGATAACAATTTCACACAGGAAACAGTATTCATGTCCCCTA
TACTAGGTTATTGGAAAATTAAGGGCCTTGTGCAACCCACTCGACTTCTTTTGGAATATCTTGAAGAAAA
ATATGAAGAGCATTTGTATGAGCGCGATGAAGGTGATAAATGGCGAAACAAAAAGTTTGAATTGGGTTTG
GAGTTTCCCAATCTTCCTTATTATATTGATGGTGATGTTAAATTAACACAGTCTATGGCCATCATACGTT
ATATAGCTGACAAGCACAACATGTTGGGTGGTTGTCCAAAAGAGCGTGCAGAGATTTCAATGCTTGAAGG
AGCGGTTTTGGATATTAGATACGGTGTTTCGAGAATTGCATATAGTAAAGACTTTGAAACTCTCAAAGTT
GATTTTCTTAGCAAGCTACCTGAAATGCTGAAAATGTTCGAAGATCGTTTATGTCATAAAACATATTTAA
ATGGTGATCATGTAACCCATCCTGACTTCATGTTGTATGACGCTCTTGATGTTGTTTTATACATGGACCC
AATGTGCCTGGATGCGTTCCCAAAATTAGTTTGTTTTAAAAAACGTATTGAAGCTATCCCACAAATTGAT
AAGTACTTGAAATCCAGCAAGTATATAGCATGGCCTTTGCAGGGCTGGCAAGCCACGTTTGGTGGTGGCG
ACCATCCTCCAAAAATCGATGAAAACCTGTATTTTCAGGGATCAGGCATGTCCCATCAACCTCTCAGCTG
CCTCACTGAAAAGGAGGACAGCCCCAGTGAAAGCACAGGAAATGGACCCCCCCACCTGGCCCACCCAAAC
CTGGACACGTTTACCCCGGAGGAGCTGCTGCAGCAGATGAAAGAGCTCCTGACCGAGAACCACCAGCTGA
AAGAAGCCATGAAGCTAAATAATCAAGCCATGAAAGGGAGATTTGAGGAGCTTTCGGCCTGGACAGAGAA
ACAGAAGGAAGAACGCCAGTTTTTTGAGATACAGAGCAAAGAAGCAAAAGAGCGTCTAATGGCCTTGAGT
CATGAGAATGAGAAATTGAAGGAAGAGCTTGGAAAACTAAAAGGGAAATCAGAAAGGTCATCTGAGGACC
CCACTGATGACTCCAGGCTTCCCAGGGCCGAAGCGGAGCAGGAAAAGGACCAGCTCAGGACCCAGGTGGT
GAGGCTACAAGCAGAGAAGGCAGACCTGTTGGGCATCGTGTCTGAACTGCAGCTCAAGCTGAACTCCAGC
GGCTCCTCAGAAGATTCCTTTGTTGAAATTAGGATGGCTGAAGGAGAAGCAGAAGGGTCAGTAAAAGAAA
TCAAGCATAGTCCTGGGCCCACGAGAACAGTCTCCACTGGCACGGCATTGTCTAAATATAGGAGCAGATC
TGCAGATGGGGCCAAGAATTACTTCGAACATGAGGAGTTAACTGTGAGCCAGCTCCTGCTGTGCCTAAGG
GAAGGGAATCAGAAGGTGGAGAGACTTGAAGTTGCACTCAAGGAGGCCAAAGAAAGAGTTTCAGATTTTG
AAAAGAAAACAAGTAATCGTTCTGAGATTGAAACCCAGACAGAGGGGAGCACAGAGAAAGAGAATGATGA
AGAGAAAGGCCCGGAGACTGTTGGAAGCGAAGTGGAAGCACTGAACCTCCAGGTGACATCTCTGTTTAAG
GAGCTTCAAGAGGCTCATACAAAACTCAGCGAAGCTGAGCTAATGAAGAAGAGACTTCAAGAAAAGTGTC
AGGCCCTTGAAAGGAAAAATTCTGCAATTCCATCAGAGTTGAATGAAAAGCAAGAGCTTGTTTATACTAA
CAAAAAGTTAGAGCTACAAGTGGAAAGCATGCTATCAGAAATCAAAATGGAACAGGCTAAAACAGAGGAT
GAAAAGTCCAAATTAACTGTGCTACAGATGACACACAACAAGCTTCTTCAAGAACATAATAATGCATTGA
AAACAATTGAGGAACTAACAAGAAAAGAGTCAGAAAAAGTGGACAGGGCAGTGCTGAAGGAACTGAGTGA
AAAACTGGAACTGGCAGAGAAGGCTCTGGCTTCCAAACAGCTGCAAATGGATGAAATGAAGCAAACCATT
GCCAAGCAGGAAGAGGACCTGGAAACCATGACCATCCTCAGGGCTCAGATGGAAGTTTACTGTTCTGATT
TTCATGCTGAAAGAGCAGCGAGAGAGAAAATTCATGAGGAAAAGGAGCAACTGGCATTGCAGCTGGCAGT
TCTGCTGAAAGAGAATGATGCTTTCGAAGACGGAGGCAGGCAGTCCTTGATGGAGATGCAGAGTCGTCAT
GGGGCGAGAACAAGTGACTCTGACCAGCAGGCTTACCTTGTTCAAAGAGGAGCTGAGGACAGGGACTGGC
GGCAACAGCGGAATATTCCGATTCATTCCTGCCCCAAGTGTGGAGAGGTTCTGCCTGACATAGACACGTT
ACAGATTCACGTGATGGATTGCATCATTTAACTCGAGCGGCCGCATCGTGACTGACTGACGATCTGCCTC
GCGCGTTTCGGTGATGACGGTGAAAACCTCTGACACATGCAGCTCCCGGAGACGGTCACAGCTTGTCTGT
AAGCGGATGCCGGGAGCAGACAAGCCCGTCAGGGCGCGTCAGCGGGTGTTGGCGGGTGTCGGGGCGCAGC
CATGACCCAGTCACGTAGCGATAGCGGAGTGTATAATTCTTGAAGACGAAAGGGCCTCGTGATACGCCTA
TTTTTATAGGTTAATGTCATGATAATAATGGTTTCTTAGACGTCAGGTGGCACTTTTCGGGGAAATGTGC
GCGGAACCCCTATTTGTTTATTTTTCTAAATACATTCAAATATGTATCCGCTAATGAGACAATAACCCTG
ATAAATGCTTCAATAATATTGAAAAAGGAAGAGTATGAGTATTCAACATTTCCGTGTCGCCCTTATTCCC
TTTTTTGCGGCATTTTGCCTTCCTGTTTTTGCTCACCCAGAAACGCTGGTGAAAGTAAAAGATGCTGAAG
ATCAGTTGGGTGCACGAGTGGGTTACATCGAACTGGATCTCAACAGCGGTAAGATCCTTGAGAGTTTTCG
CCCCGAAGAACGTTTTCCAATGATGAGCACTTTTAAAGTTCTGCTATGTGGCGCGGTATTATCCCGTGTT
GACGCCGGGCAAGAGCAACTCGGTCGCCGCATACACTATTCTCAGAATGACTTGGTTGAGTACTCACCAG
TCACAGAAAAGCATCTTACGGATGGCATGACAGTAAGAGAATTATGCAGTGCTGCCATAACCATGAGTGA
TAACACTGCGGCCAACTTACTTCTGACAACGATCGGAGGACCGAAGGAGCTAACCGCTTTTTTGCACAAC
ATGGGGGATCATGTAACTCGCCTTGATCGTTGGGAACCGGAGCTGAATGAAGCCATACCAAACGACGAGC
GTGACACCACGATGCCTGCAGCAATGGCAACAACGTTGCGCAAACTATTAACTGGCGAACTACTTACTCT
AGCTTCCCGGCAACAATTAATAGACTGGATGGAGGCGGATAAAGTTGCAGGACCACTTCTGCGCTCGGCC
CTTCCGGCTGGCTGGTTTATTGCTGATAAATCTGGAGCCGGTGAGCGTGGGTCTCGCGGTATCATTGCAG
CACTGGGGCCAGATGGTAAGCCCTCCCGTATCGTAGTTATCTACACGACGGGGAGTCAGGCAACTATGGA
TGAACGAAATAGACAGATCGCTGAGATAGGTGCCTCACTGATTAAGCATTGGTAACTGTCAGACCAAGTT
TACTCATATATACTTTAGATTGATTTAAAACTTCATTTTTAATTTAAAAGGATCTAGGTGAAGATCCTTT
TTGATAATCTCATGACCAAAATCCCTTAACGTGAGTTTTCGTTCCACTGAGCGTCAGACCCCGTAGAAAA
GATCAAAGGATCTTCTTGAGATCCTTTTTTTCTGCGCGTAATCTGCTGCTTGCAAACAAAAAAACCACCG
CTACCAGCGGTGGTTTGTTTGCCGGATCAAGAGCTACCAACTCTTTTTCCGAAGGTAACTGGCTTCAGCA
GAGCGCAGATACCAAATACTGTCCTTCTAGTGTAGCCGTAGTTAGGCCACCACTTCAAGAACTCTGTAGC
ACCGCCTACATACCTCGCTCTGCTAATCCTGTTACCAGTGGCTGCTGCCAGTGGCGATAAGTCGTGTCTT
ACCGGGTTGGACTCAAGACGATAGTTACCGGATAAGGCGCAGCGGTCGGGCTGAACGGGGGGTTCGTGCA
CACAGCCCAGCTTGGAGCGAACGACCTACACCGAACTGAGATACCTACAGCGTGAGCTATGAGAAAGCGC
CACGCTTCCCGAAGGGAGAAAGGCGGACAGGTATCCGGTAAGCGGCAGGGTCGGAACAGGAGAGCGCACG
AGGGAGCTTCCAGGGGGAAACGCCTGGTATCTTTATAGTCCTGTCGGGTTTCGCCACCTCTGACTTGAGC
GTCGATTTTTGTGATGCTCGTCAGGGGGGCGGAGCCTATGGAAAAACGCCAGCAACGCGGCCTTTTTACG
GTTCCTGGCCTTTTGCTGGCCTTTTGCTCACATGTTCTTTCCTGCGTTATCCCCTGATTCTGTGGATAAC
CGTATTACCGCCTTTGAGTGAGCTGATACCGCTCGCCGCAGCCGAACGACCGAGCGCAGCGAGTCAGTGA
GCGAGGAAGCGGAAGAGCGCCTGATGCGGTATTTTCTCCTTACGCATCTGTGCGGTATTTCACACCGCAT
AAATTCCGACACCATCGAATGGCGCAAAACCTTTCGCGGTATGGCATGATAGCGCCCGGAAGAGAGTCAA
TTCAGGGTGGTGAATGTGAAACCAGTAACGTTATACGATGTCGCAGAGTATGCCGGTGTCTCTTATCAGA
CCGTTTCCCGCGTGGTGAACCAGGCCAGCCACGTTTCTGCGAAAACGCGGGAAAAAGTGGAAGCGGCGAT
GGCGGAGCTGAATTACATTCCCAACCGCGTGGCACAACAACTGGCGGGCAAACAGTCGTTGCTGATTGGC
GTTGCCACCTCCAGTCTGGCCCTGCACGCGCCGTCGCAAATTGTCGCGGCGATTAAATCTCGCGCCGATC
AACTGGGTGCCAGCGTGGTGGTGTCGATGGTAGAACGAAGCGGCGTCGAAGCCTGTAAAGCGGCGGTGCA
CAATCTTCTCGCGCAACGCGTCAGTGGGCTGATCATTAACTATCCGCTGGATGACCAGGATGCCATTGCT
GTGGAAGCTGCCTGCACTAATGTTCCGGCGTTATTTCTTGATGTCTCTGACCAGACACCCATCAACAGTA
TTATTTTCTCCCATGAAGACGGTACGCGACTGGGCGTGGAGCATCTGGTCGCATTGGGTCACCAGCAAAT
CGCGCTGTTAGCGGGCCCATTAAGTTCTGTCTCGGCGCGTCTGCGTCTGGCTGGCTGGCATAAATATCTC
ACTCGCAATCAAATTCAGCCGATAGCGGAACGGGAAGGCGACTGGAGTGCCATGTCCGGTTTTCAACAAA
CCATGCAAATGCTGAATGAGGGCATCGTTCCCACTGCGATGCTGGTTGCCAACGATCAGATGGCGCTGGG
CGCAATGCGCGCCATTACCGAGTCCGGGCTGCGCGTTGGTGCGGATATCTCGGTAGTGGGATACGACGAT
ACCGAAGACAGCTCATGTTATATCCCGCCGTTAACCACCATCAAACAGGATTTTCGCCTGCTGGGGCAAA
CCAGCGTGGACCGCTTGCTGCAACTCTCTCAGGGCCAGGCGGTGAAGGGCAATCAGCTGTTGCCCGTCTC
ACTGGTGAAAAGAAAAACCACCCTGGCGCCCAATACGCAAACCGCCTCTCCCCGCGCGTTGGCCGATTCA
TTAATGCAGCTGGCACGACAGGTTTCCCGACTGGAAAGCGGGCAGTGAGCGCAACGCAATTAATGTAAGT
TAGCTCACTCATTAGGCACCCCAGGCTTTACACTTTATGCTTCCGGCTCGTATGTTGTGTGGAATTGTGA
GCGGATAACAATTTCACACAGGAAACAGCTATGACCATGATTACGGATTCACTGGCCGTCGTTTTACAAC
GTCGTGACTGGGAAAACCCTGGCGTTACCCAACTTAATCGCCTTGCAGCACATCCCCCTTTCGCCAGCTG
GCGTAATAGCGAAGAGGCCCGCACCGATCGCCCTTCCCAACAGTTGCGCAGCCTGAATGGCGAATGGCGC
TTTGCCTGGTTTCCGGCACCAGAAGCGGTGCCGGAAAGCTGGCTGGAGTGCGATCTTCCTGAGGCCGATA
CTGTCGTCGTCCCCTCAAACTGGCAGATGCACGGTTACGATGCGCCCATCTACACCAACGTGACCTATCC
CATTACGGTCAATCCGCCGTTTGTTCCCACGGAGAATCCGACGGGTTGTTACTCGCTCACATTTAATGTT
GATGAAAGCTGGCTACAGGAAGGCCAGACGCGAATTATTTTTGA
